Addgene plasmid #154798: pGBW-m4134393
Purpose: Mammalian expression plasmid for SARS-CoV-2 ORF10 protein
Depositing lab: Ginkgo Bioworks & Benjie Chen. Depositing organization: Ginkgo Bioworks.
Backbone
  Vector backbone: pTwist_CMV_6
  Backbone size w/o insert (bp): 4180
  Vector type: Mammalian Expression
Growth in bacteria
  Bacterial resistance: Ampicillin, 100 μg/mL
  Growth temperature: 37°C
  Growth strain: DH5alpha
  Copy number: High Copy
Gene/Insert
  Gene/Insert name: SARS-CoV-2 ORF10 protein
  Species: Severe acute respiratory syndrome coronavirus 2
  Insert size (bp): 110
  Mutation: H. sapiens recode 1
  Entrez Gene: ORF10 (a.k.a. GU280_gp11)
  Promoter: CMV
  Tag / fusion protein: Cleavable TEV;CBP (C terminal on backbone)
  Cloning method: Unknown
Resource information
  A portion of this plasmid was derived from a plasmid made by: GinkgoBioworks
Depositor comments: NCBI reference sequence: YP_009725255.1
How to cite: pGBW-m4134393 was a gift from Ginkgo Bioworks & Benjie Chen (Addgene plasmid # 154798 ; http://n2t.net/addgene:154798 ; RRID:Addgene_154798)
