[The description below was written by a language model from this plasmid's Addgene catalogue record and pLannotate feature annotations shown in this document.]
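Description:
pGBW-m4134393 is a mammalian expression plasmid built on the pTwist_CMV_6 backbone for producing the SARS-CoV-2 ORF10 protein in transfected mammalian cells. It is propagated in E. coli as a high-copy plasmid through a ColE1/pUC-type origin of replication and is selected with ampicillin via a full-length β-lactamase (AmpR) gene. No mammalian selection marker appears in the record, which suggests use in transient expression.

The payload is a short ORF10 coding sequence of about 110 bp, recoded for human codon usage ("H. sapiens recode 1") and based on the NCBI reference protein for this accessory ORF. It is driven by the human cytomegalovirus immediate early enhancer and promoter. The backbone supplies a C-terminal tag consisting of a TEV protease cleavage site followed by calmodulin-binding peptide (CBP), which allows calcium-dependent capture on calmodulin resin and subsequent removal of the tag by TEV cleavage. The automated annotation of the 4,401 nt sequenced plasmid does not label the ORF10 insert itself and detects only a fragment of CBP. Both lie in the interval between the CMV promoter and the SV40 polyadenylation signal that terminates the transcript.

The expression unit and the bacterial maintenance region are flanked by insulating elements: 5' and 3' β-globin insulators, T7 and rrnG transcription terminators, and a synthetic poly(A) signal upstream of the enhancer. These presumably limit read-through between plasmid modules. The construct is suited to expression, affinity purification or interaction studies of ORF10 in mammalian cells, although the record states only the general expression purpose.
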