Features (pLannotate 1.2.2; 17 found; start..end, strand, type, name):
      1..304     +  enhancer       CMV enhancer: human cytomegalovirus immediate early enhancer
    377..394     -  promoter       CMV promoter (fragment): human cytomegalovirus (CMV) immediate early promoter
    457..508     +  promoter       CMVd2 promoter: truncated human cytomegalovirus (CMV) immediate early promoter that yields moderately reduced expression relative to the full-length promoter
    724..740     +  CDS            CBP (fragment): calmodulin-binding peptide derived from skeletal muscle myosin light chain kinase; binds calmodulin with nanomolar affinity in the presence of calcium
    848..969     -  polyA_signal   SV40 poly(A) signal: SV40 polyadenylation signal
    992..1061    -  CDS            large T antigen (fragment): large T antigen from SV40 (simian virus 40)
   1084..1130    +  terminator     T7 terminator: transcription terminator for bacteriophage T7 RNA polymerase
   1160..1296    +  terminator     rrnG terminator: transcription terminator from the E. coli ribosomal RNA rrnG operon (Albrechtsen et al., 1991)
   1341..1412    +  misc_feature   3' β-globin insulator: insulator downstream of the human β-globin locus (Farrell et al., 2002)
   1638..2226    -  rep_origin     ori: high-copy-number ColE1/pMB1/pBR322/pUC origin of replication
   2398..2462    -  CDS            bla(M) (fragment): β-lactamase lacking the signal sequence; bla(M); allows cytosolic expression of β-lactamase
   2972..3832    +  CDS            AmpR: β-lactamase; bla; confers resistance to ampicillin, carbenicillin, and related antibiotics
   3845..3981    +  terminator     rrnG terminator: transcription terminator from the E. coli ribosomal RNA rrnG operon (Albrechtsen et al., 1991)
   4133..4204    +  misc_feature   5' β-globin insulator: insulator upstream of the human β-globin locus (Farrell et al., 2002)
   4209..4255    -  terminator     T7 terminator: transcription terminator for bacteriophage T7 RNA polymerase
   4273..4321    -  polyA_signal   poly(A) signal: synthetic polyadenylation signal
   4352..4401    +  enhancer       CMV enhancer (fragment): human cytomegalovirus immediate early enhancer
>Addgene plasmid #154798 | pGBW-m4134393 | addgene full sequence | sequence record 320319 | Addgene NGS Result
CGTTACATAACTTACGGTAAATGGCCCGCCTGGCTGACCGCCCAACGACCCCCGCCCATTGACGTCAATA
ATGACGTATGTTCCCATAGTAACGCCAATAGGGACTTTCCATTGACGTCAATGGGTGGAGTATTTACGGT
AAACTGCCCACTTGGCAGTACATCAAGTGTATCATATGCCAAGTACGCCCCCTATTGACGTCAATGACGG
TAAATGGCCCGCCTGGCATTATGCCCAGTACATGACCTTATGGGACTTTCCTACTTGGCAGTACATCTAC
GTATTAGTCATCGCTATTACCATGCTGATGCGGTTTTGGCAGTACATCAATGGGCGTGGATAGCGGTTTG
ACTCACGGGGATTTCCAAGTCTCCACCCCATTGACGTCAATGGGAGTTTGTTTTGGCACCAAAATCAACG
GGACTTTCCAAAATGTCGTAACAACTCCGCCCCATTGACGCAAATGGGCGGTAGGCGTGTACGGTGGGAG
GTCTATATAAGCAGAGCTGGTTTAGTGAACCGTCAGATCAGATCTTTGTCGATCCTACCATCCACTCGAC
ACACCCGCCAGCGGCCGCCACCATGGGGTACATAAATGTTTTCGCCTTTCCATTCACGATCTATTCACTC
CTTTTATGTAGGATGAACTCTCGCAATTACATTGCTCAGGTAGACGTCGTGAACTTTAACCTAACTGAAA
ACCTTTACTTTCAGTCGAAGAGGCGATGGAAAAAGAATTTTATCGCGGTGAGTGCAGCCAACAGATTCAA
AAAGATATCCTCGTCTGGTGCCCTCTAAGCTAGCTTGACTGACTGAGATACAGCGTACCTTCAGCTCACA
GACATGATAAGATACATTGATGAGTTTGGACAAACCACAACTAGAATGCAGTGAAAAAAATGCTTTATTT
GTGAAATTTGTGATGCTATTGCTTTATTTGTAACCATTATAAGCTGCAATAAACAAGTTAACAACAACAA
TTGCATTCATTTTATGTTTCAGGTTCAGGGGGAGGTGTGGGAGGTTTTTTAAAGCAAGTAAAACCTCTAC
AAATGTGGTATTGGCCCATCTCTATCGGTATCGTAGCATAACCCCTTGGGGCCTCTAAACGGGTCTTGAG
GGGTTTTTTGTGCCCCTCGGGCCGGATTGCTATCTACCGGCATTGGCGCAGAAAAAAATGCCTGATGCGA
CGCTGCGCGTCTTATACTCCCACATATGCCAGATTCAGCAACGGATACGGCTTCCCCAACTTGCCCACTT
CCATACGTGTCCTCCTTACCAGAAATTTATCCTTAAGGTCGTCAGCTATCCTGCAGGCGATCTCTCGATT
TCGATCAAGACATTCCTTTAATGGTCTTTTCTGGACACCACTAGGGGTCAGAAGTAGTTCATCAAACTTT
CTTCCCTCCCTAATCTCATTGGTTACCTTGGGCTATCGAAACTTAATTAACCAGTCAAGTCAGCTACTTG
GCGAGATCGACTTGTCTGGGTTTCGACTACGCTCAGAATTGCGTCAGTCAAGTTCGATCTGGTCCTTGCT
ATTGCACCCGTTCTCCGATTACGAGTTTCATTTAAATCATGTGAGCAAAAGGCCAGCAAAAGGCCAGGAA
CCGTAAAAAGGCCGCGTTGCTGGCGTTTTTCCATAGGCTCCGCCCCCCTGACGAGCATCACAAAAATCGA
CGCTCAAGTCAGAGGTGGCGAAACCCGACAGGACTATAAAGATACCAGGCGTTTCCCCCTGGAAGCTCCC
TCGTGCGCTCTCCTGTTCCGACCCTGCCGCTTACCGGATACCTGTCCGCCTTTCTCCCTTCGGGAAGCGT
GGCGCTTTCTCATAGCTCACGCTGTAGGTATCTCAGTTCGGTGTAGGTCGTTCGCTCCAAGCTGGGCTGT
GTGCACGAACCCCCCGTTCAGCCCGACCGCTGCGCCTTATCCGGTAACTATCGTCTTGAGTCCAACCCGG
TAAGACACGACTTATCGCCACTGGCAGCAGCCACTGGTAACAGGATTAGCAGAGCGAGGTATGTAGGCGG
TGCTACAGAGTTCTTGAAGTGGTGGCCTAACTACGGCTACACTAGAAGAACAGTATTTGGTATCTGCGCT
CTGCTGAAGCCAGTTACCTTCGGAAAAAGAGTTGGTAGCTCTTGATCCGGCAAACAAACCACCGCTGGTA
GCGGTGGTTTTTTTGTTTGCAAGCAGCAGATTACGCGCAGAAAAAAAGGATCTCAAGAAGATCCTTTGAT
CTTTTCTACGGGGTCTGACGCTCAGTGGAACGAAAACTCACGTTAAGGGATTTTGGTCATGAGATTATCA
AAAAGGATCTTCACCTAGATCCTTTTAAATTAAAAATGAAGTTTTAAATCAATCTAAAGTATATATGAGT
AAACTTGGTCTGACAGTTACCAATGCTTAATCAGTGAGGCACCTATCTCAGCGATCTGTCTATTTCGTTC
ATCCATAGTTGCATTTAAATTTCCGAACTCTCCAAGGCCCTCGTCGGAAAATCTTCAAACCTTTCGTCCG
ATCCATCTTGCAGGCTACCTCTCGAACGAACTATCGCAAGTCTCTTGGCCGGCCTTGCGCCTTGGCTATT
GCTTGGCAGCGCCTATCGCCAGGTATTACTCCAATCCCGAATATCCGAGATCGGGATCACCCGAGAGAAG
TTCAACCTACATCCTCAATCCCGATCTATCCGAGATCCGAGGAATATCGAAATCGGGGCGCGCCTGGTGT
ACCGAGAACGATCCTCTCAGTGCGAGTCTCGACGATCCATATCGTTGCTTGGCAGTCAGCCAGTCGGAAT
CCAGCTTGGGACCCAGGAAGTCCAATCGTCAGATATTGTACTCAAGCCTGGTCACGGCAGCGTACCGATC
TGTTTAAACCTAGATATTGATAGTCTGATCGGTCAACGTATAATCGAGTCCTAGCTTTTGCAAACATCTA
TCAAGAGACAGGATCAGCAGGAGGCTTTCGCATGAGTATTCAACATTTCCGTGTCGCCCTTATTCCCTTT
TTTGCGGCATTTTGCCTTCCTGTTTTTGCTCACCCAGAAACGCTGGTGAAAGTAAAAGATGCTGAAGATC
AGTTGGGTGCGCGAGTGGGTTACATCGAACTGGATCTCAACAGCGGTAAGATCCTTGAGAGTTTTCGCCC
CGAAGAACGCTTTCCAATGATGAGCACTTTTAAAGTTCTGCTATGTGGCGCGGTATTATCCCGTATTGAC
GCCGGGCAAGAGCAACTCGGTCGCCGCATACACTATTCTCAGAATGACTTGGTTGAGTATTCACCAGTCA
CAGAAAAGCATCTTACGGATGGCATGACAGTAAGAGAATTATGCAGTGCTGCCATAACCATGAGTGATAA
CACTGCGGCCAACTTACTTCTGACAACGATTGGAGGACCGAAGGAGCTAACCGCTTTTTTGCACAACATG
GGGGATCATGTAACTCGCCTTGATCGTTGGGAACCGGAGCTGAATGAAGCCATACCAAACGACGAGCGTG
ACACCACGATGCCTGTAGCAATGGCAACAACCTTGCGTAAACTATTAACTGGCGAACTACTTACTCTAGC
TTCCCGGCAACAGTTGATAGACTGGATGGAGGCGGATAAAGTTGCAGGACCACTTCTGCGCTCGGCCCTT
CCGGCTGGCTGGTTTATTGCTGATAAATCTGGAGCCGGTGAGCGTGGGTCTCGCGGTATCATTGCAGCAC
TGGGGCCAGATGGTAAGCCCTCCCGTATCGTAGTTATCTACACGACGGGGAGTCAGGCAACTATGGATGA
ACGAAATAGACAGATCGCTGAGATAGGTGCCTCACTGATTAAGCATTGGTAACCGATTCTAGGTGCATTG
GCGCAGAAAAAAATGCCTGATGCGACGCTGCGCGTCTTATACTCCCACATATGCCAGATTCAGCAACGGA
TACGGCTTCCCCAACTTGCCCACTTCCATACGTGTCCTCCTTACCAGAAATTTATCCTTAAGATCCCGAA
TCGTTTAAACTCGACTCTGGCTCTATCGAATCTCCGTCGTTTCGAGCTTACGCGAACAGCCGTGGCGCTC
ATTTGCTCGTCGGGCATCGAATCTCGTCAGCTATCGTCAGCTTACCTTTTTGGCAGCGATCGCGGCTCCC
GACATCTTGGACCATTAGCTCCACAGGTATCTTCTTCCCTCTAGTGGTCATAACAGCAGCTTCAGCTACC
TCTCAATTCAAAAAACCCCTCAAGACCCGTTTAGAGGCCCCAAGGGGTTATGCTATCAATCGTTGCGTTA
CACACACAAAAAACCAACACACATCCATCTTCGATGGATAGCGATTTTATTATCTAACTGCTGATCGAGT
GTAGCCAGATCTAGTAATCAATTACGGGGTCATTAGTTCATAGCCCATATATGGAGTTCCG
